>Addgene plasmid #149063 | pGBW-m4046500 | addgene full sequence | sequence record 299929 | Addgene NGS Result
GCGGCCGCTTGCTATATTGAAGTACGGATTAGAAGCCGCCGAGCGGGCGACAGCCCTCCGACGGAAGACT
CTCCTCCGTGCGTCCTCGTCTTCACCGGTCGCGTTCCTGAAACGCAGATGTGCCTCGCGCCGCACTGCTC
CGAACAATAAAGATTCTACAATACTAGCTTTTATGGTTATGAAGAGGAAAAATTGGCAGTAACCTGGCCC
CACAAACCTTCAAATTAACGAATCAAATTAACAACCATAGGATGATAATGCGATTAGTTTTTTAGCCTTA
TTTCTGGGGTAATTAATCAGCGAAGCGATGATTTTTGATCTATTAACAGATATATAAATGGAAAAGCTGC
ATAACCACTTTAACTAATACTTTCAACATTTTCAGTTTGTATTACTTCTTATTCAAATGTCATAAAAGTA
TCAACAAAAAATTGTTAATATACCTCTATACTTTAACGTCAAGGAGAAAAAACTATAATGTCCGCCGATG
CACAATCTTTCTTAAATAGAGTCTGCGGCGTGAGTGCTGCTCGTCTAACCCCTTGTGGTACGGGTACTTC
AACAGACGTAGTTTACAGGGCGTTTGATATTTATAACGACAAGGTCGCTGGTTTCGCTAAATTTTTGAAG
ACCAACTGTTGTAGATTCCAGGAGAAGGATGAAGACGACAATCTTATCGATTCGTACTTCGTTGTTAAAA
GACATACTTTTTCCAACTATCAACACGAAGAAACAATATACAATTTGCTCAAGGACTGTCCAGCCGTCGC
TAAACACGATTTTTTCAAGTTCAGAATTGATGGGGACATGGTGCCACATATCAGCAGACAACGGTTGACC
AAGTACACTATGGCTGATTTAGTTTACGCCTTGCGACACTTTGACGAAGGAAACTGTGATACTCTGAAGG
AAATTTTGGTTACCTATAACTGCTGTGACGATGATTACTTCAACAAAAAGGACTGGTACGACTTCGTAGA
GAATCCCGACATCTTGAGGGTTTACGCTAACTTAGGTGAAAGAGTCAGACAAGCTTTGTTAAAGACAGTC
CAATTTTGCGATGCTATGAGAAATGCGGGTATTGTTGGTGTTTTGACTTTGGATAATCAAGATTTGAACG
GTAACTGGTATGACTTCGGTGATTTTATCCAGACTACCCCGGGTTCTGGGGTACCAGTTGTCGATTCTTA
CTATTCTCTGTTAATGCCAATACTCACCCTAACTAGAGCATTGACTGCCGAATCCCATGTTGACACTGAT
TTAACTAAGCCATACATTAAATGGGACCTTCTAAAGTACGATTTCACCGAAGAACGTTTAAAGTTGTTCG
ACAGATATTTTAAATACTGGGACCAAACCTACCACCCTAATTGTGTCAACTGTTTGGACGACAGATGTAT
TCTTCACTGCGCTAACTTTAATGTGTTGTTCTCGACTGTTTTTCCACCAACCTCTTTCGGTCCGCTGGTT
CGAAAGATTTTTGTTGACGGTGTTCCATTCGTGGTCAGTACGGGATATCATTTCAGAGAATTAGGGGTCG
TTCATAACCAAGACGTGAACTTGCACTCATCAAGATTGTCCTTCAAGGAATTGTTGGTCTACGCAGCTGA
TCCTGCAATGCACGCCGCTTCTGGAAACTTATTGCTGGATAAGAGAACAACCTGTTTCAGCGTTGCCGCT
CTTACTAATAACGTCGCGTTCCAAACTGTAAAGCCGGGTAACTTTAATAAAGACTTCTACGATTTTGCTG
TTAGCAAGGGTTTTTTCAAAGAAGGTTCTAGTGTTGAGTTGAAACACTTTTTCTTTGCTCAAGACGGCAA
TGCTGCTATCAGTGATTATGACTATTACCGTTACAACTTACCAACAATGTGTGATATCAGACAGTTGCTT
TTCGTCGTCGAAGTTGTTGATAAATATTTTGACTGTTATGATGGTGGTTGCATCAATGCAAATCAAGTCA
TTGTCAACAACTTAGATAAGTCTGCTGGCTTCCCATTCAACAAGTGGGGTAAAGCCAGATTGTACTATGA
TTCCATGTCCTACGAGGACCAAGATGCTTTGTTCGCGTACACCAAGAGAAACGTTATTCCTACAATTACT
CAAATGAATCTAAAGTACGCTATCTCTGCAAAAAATCGGGCCAGAACCGTTGCTGGTGTTTCTATCTGTT
CTACGATGACTAACCGTCAATTTCATCAGAAGCTATTGAAATCCATAGCTGCTACTAGAGGTGCTACTGT
AGTCATCGGTACCTCAAAGTTCTATGGTGGTTGGCACAATATGCTCAAGACCGTTTACTCTGATGTCGAA
AACCCACATCTTATGGGTTGGGACTACCCTAAGTGTGATAGAGCCATGCCAAATATGCTAAGAATTATGG
CATCCTTGGTCTTGGCTAGAAAGCATACCACATGCTGCTCATTGTCCCACCGTTTTTACAGATTGGCCAA
CGAATGTGCTCAAGTCCTTTCTGAAATGGTTATGTGTGGTGGTAGTCTATATGTAAAGCCAGGCGGAACT
TCGTCTGGAGATGCCACCACTGCTTACGCTAACTCGGTTTTTAACATTTGTCAAGCCGTTACCGCCAACG
TAAACGCTTTGCTGTCTACGGATGGTAACAAGATCGCTGATAAGTATGTGCGCAACTTGCAACATAGACT
TTATGAATGTTTGTATAGAAATCGAGATGTCGATACTGACTTCGTTAACGAATTTTACGCGTACTTAAGA
AAGCACTTCTCCATGATGATTTTGTCAGACGACGCTGTTGTTTGTTTCAATTCTACTTACGCTAGCCAAG
GTTTGGTCGCTTCAATCAAAAACTTCAAGTCTGTTTTATACTACCAAAACAATGTTTTTATGTCCGAGGC
AAAATGCTGGACGGAAACAGATTTGACTAAGGGTCCACATGAATTTTGTAGTCAACACACAATGTTAGTG
AAACAAGGGGACGACTACGTTTACCTACCCTACCCAGATCCAAGCAGAATTTTGGGTGCCGGTTGTTTCG
TGGACGACATAGTCAAGACCGACGGTACCTTGATGATCGAACGGTTTGTCTCTCTGGCCATAGACGCTTA
CCCATTGACTAAGCACCCTAACCAAGAATATGCTGATGTTTTTCATTTATATCTTCAATACATTAGAAAA
TTACATGACGAATTGACCGGTCACATGTTAGATATGTACTCTGTGATGTTGACGAACGATAATACGTCAC
GTTACTGGGAACCCGAATTTTACGAAGCGATGTACACTCCACACACAGTATTGCAGCTCGTGCCGAGAGG
TTCTAAAATCGAGGAAGGTAAGCTAGTCATTTGGATAAATGGAGATAAGGGTTACAACGGTTTGGCAGAA
GTAGGCAAGAAATTTGAAAAGGACACAGGTATCAAGGTGACGGTTGAACATCCAGACAAGTTAGAAGAAA
AATTCCCTCAAGTTGCTGCTACTGGTGATGGTCCCGACATTATTTTCTGGGCCCACGATCGTTTTGGTGG
ATATGCTCAGTCAGGTTTGCTGGCTGAGATCACCCCAGACAAGGCCTTCCAAGATAAATTGTACCCATTC
ACTTGGGATGCTGTCAGATACAACGGTAAGCTTATAGCATATCCAATTGCTGTTGAAGCCTTATCGTTGA
TCTACAATAAGGACTTGTTACCTAACCCACCAAAGACATGGGAAGAAATTCCAGCTTTGGATAAAGAGCT
AAAGGCCAAGGGAAAAAGCGCTTTGATGTTTAACTTACAAGAACCTTATTTCACCTGGCCATTAATCGCT
GCTGACGGTGGTTACGCATTTAAATACGAAAACGGTAAGTATGACATTAAGGATGTCGGCGTTGATAATG
CTGGTGCAAAGGCTGGTTTGACCTTCTTGGTTGATTTAATAAAGAATAAACACATGAACGCTGACACTGA
CTACTCTATCGCCGAAGCCGCTTTCAACAAGGGTGAAACTGCTATGACCATAAATGGTCCATGGGCCTGG
AGTAACATTGATACTTCTAAAGTAAACTATGGTGTCACTGTTTTGCCTACATTCAAAGGCCAACCATCCA
AGCCCTTTGTCGGTGTTCTATCCGCTGGCATCAATGCTGCTTCTCCAAACAAGGAGCTAGCTAAAGAATT
TTTGGAAAATTACTTGTTAACTGACGAAGGTTTGGAGGCCGTTAACAAGGACAAGCCATTGGGTGCTGTC
GCTTTGAAATCTTACGAAGAAGAATTGGCTAAGGATCCCAGAATTGCCGCTACCATGGAGAACGCCCAAA
AGGGTGAAATTATGCCAAACATCCCACAAATGTCAGCCTTCTGGTACGCAGTTAGGACTGCCGTGATTAA
TGCTGCTTCCGGTAGACAAACCGTCGACGAAGCATTAAAAGATGCTCAAACGTAAACAGGCCCCTTTTCC
TTTGTCGATATCATGTAATTAGTTATGTCACGCTTACATTCACGCCCTCCTCCCACATCCGCTCTAACCG
AAAAGGAAGGAGTTAGACAACCTGAAGTCTAGGTCCCTATTTATTTTTTTTAATAGTTATGTTAGTATTA
AGAACGTTATTTATATTTCAAATTTTTCTTTTTTTTCTGTACAAAGCGGCCGCCGAACCACTAGTGCACT
GCAGTACACGGTTTCCTTGAAATTTTTTTGATTCGGTAATCTCCGAACAGAAGGAAGAACGAAGGAAGGA
GCACAGACTTAGATTGGTATATATACGCATATGTAGTGTTGAAGAAACATGAAATTGCCCAGTATTCTTA
ACCCAACTGCACAGAACAAAAACGTGCAGGAAACGAAGATAAATCATGTCGAAAGCTACATATAAGGAAC
GTGCTGCTACTCATCCTAGTCCTGTTGCTGCCAAGCTATTTAATATCATGCACGAAAAGCAAACAAACTT
GTGTGCTTCATTGGATGTTCGTACCACCAAGGAATTACTGGAGTTAGTTGAAGCATTAGGTCCCAAAATT
TGTTTACTAAAAACACATGTGGATATCTTGACTGATTTTTCCATGGAGGGCACAGTTAAGCCGCTAAAGG
CATTATCCGCCAAGTACAATTTTTTACTCTTCGAGGACAGAAAATTTGCTGACATTGGTAATACAGTCAA
ATTGCAGTACTCTGCGGGTGTATACAGAATAGCAGAATGGGCAGACATTACGAATGCACACGGTGTGGTG
GGCCCAGGTATTGTTAGCGGTTTGAAGCAGGCGGCAGAAGAAGTAACAAAGGAACCTAGAGGCCTTTTGA
TGTTAGCAGAATTGTCATGCAAGGGCTCCCTATCTACTGGAGAATATACTAAGGGTACTGTTGACATTGC
GAAGAGCGACAAAGATTTTGTTATCGGCTTTATTGCTCAAAGAGACATGGGTGGAAGAGATGAAGGTTAC
GATTGGTTGATTATGACACCCGGTGTGGGTTTAGATGACAAGGGAGATGCATTGGGTCAACAGTATAGAA
CCGTGGATGATGTGGTTTCTACAGGATCTGACATTATTATTGTTGGAAGAGGACTATTTGCAAAGGGAAG
GGATGCTAAGGTAGAGGGTGAACGTTACAGAAAAGCAGGCTGGGAAGCATATTTGAGAAGATGCGGCCAG
CAAAACTAAAAAACTGTATTATAAGTAAATGCATGTATACTAAACTCACAAATTAGAGCTTCAATTTAAT
TATATCAGTTATTACCCGAGTAACGAAGCATCTGTGCTTCATTTTGTAGAACAAAAATGCAACGCGAGAG
CGCTAATTTTTCAAACAAAGAATCTGAGCTGCATTTTTACAGAACAGAAATGCAACGCGAAAGCGCTATT
TTACCAACGAAGAATCTGTGCTTCATTTTTGTAAAACAAAAATGCAACGCGAGAGCGCTAATTTTTCAAA
CAAAGAATCTGAGCTGCATTTTTACAGAACAGAAATGCAACGCGAGAGCGCTATTTTACCAACAAAGAAT
CTATACTTCTTTTTTGTTCTACAAAAATGCATCCCGAGAGCGCTATTTTTCTAACAAAGCATCTTAGATT
ACTTTTTTTCTCCTTTGTGCGCTCTATAATGCAGTCTCTTGATAACTTTTTGCACTGTAGGTCCGTTAAG
GTTAGAAGAAGGCTACTTTGGTGTCTATTTTCTCTTCCATAAAAAAAGCCTGACTCCACTTCCCGCGTTT
ACTGATTACTAGCGAAGCTGCGGGTGCATTTTTTCAAGATAAAGGCATCCCCGATTATATTCTATACCGA
TGTGGATTGCGCATACTTTGTGAACAGAAAGTGATAGCGTTGATGATTCTTCATTGGTCAGAAAATTATG
AACGGTTTCTTCTATTTTGTCTCTATATACTACGTATAGGAAATGTTTACATTTTCGTATTGTTTTCGAT
TCACTCTATGAATAGTTCTTACTACAATTTTTTTGTCTAAAGAGTAATACTAGAGATAAACATAAAAAAT
GTAGAGGTCGAGTTTAGATGCAAGTTCAAGGAGCGAAAGGTGGATGGGTAGGTTATATAGGGATATAGCA
CAGAGATATATAGCAAAGAGATACTTTTGAGCAATGTTTGTGGAAGCGGTATTCGCAATATTTTAGTAGC
TCGTTACAGTCCGGTGCGTTTTTGGTTTTTTGAAAGTGCGTCATCAGAGCGCTTTTGGTTTTCAAAAGCG
CTCTGAAGTTCCTATACTTTCTAGCTAGAGAATAGGAACTTCCCGAGCGGCCGCGTGTTACAAGCTTGAC
TCCAGCGTAACTGGACTGCAATCAACTCACTGGCTCACCTTCACGGGTGGGCCTTTCTTCGGTAGAAAAT
CAAAGGATCTTCTTGAGATCCTTTTTTTCTGCGCGTAATCTGCTGCTTGCAAACAAAAAAACCACCGCTA
CCAGCGGTGGTTTGTTTGCCGGATCAAGAGCTACCAACTCTTTTTCCGAGGTAACTGGCTTCAGCAGAGC
GCAGATACCAAATACTGTTCTTCTAGTGTAGCCGTAGTTAGGCCACCACTTCAAGAACTCTGTAGCACCG
CCTACATACCTCGCTCTGCTAATCCTGTTACCAGTGGCTGCTGCCAGTGGCGATAAGTCGTGTCTTACCG
GGTTGGACTCAAGACGATAGTTACCGGATAAGGCGCAGCGGTCGGGCTGAACGGGGGGTTCGTGCACACA
GCCCAGCTTGGAGCGAACGACCTACACCGAACTGAGATACCTACAGCGTGAGCTATGAGAAAGCGCCACG
CTTCCCGAAGGGAGAAAGGCGGACAGGTATCCGGTAAGCGGCAGGGTCGGAACAGGAGAGCGCACGAGGG
AGCTTCCAGGGGTAAACGCCTGGTATCTTTATAGTCCTGTCGGGTTTCGCCACCTCTGACTTGAGCATCG
ATTTTTGTGATGCTCGTCAGGGGGGCGGAGCCTATGGAAAAACGCCAGCAACGCAGAAAGGCCCACCCGA
AGGTGAGCCAGGTGATTACATTTGGGCCCTCATCAGAGGTTTTCACCGTCATCACCGAAACGCGCGAGGC
AGCTGCGGTAAAGCTCATCAGCGTGGTCGTGAAGCGATTCACAGATGTCTGCCTGTTCATCCGCGTCCAG
CTCGTTGAGTTTCTCCAGAAGCGTTAATGTCTGGCTTCTGATAAAGCGGGCCATGTTAAGGGCGGTTTTT
TCCTGTTTGGTCACTTACCAATGCTTAATCAGTGAGGCACCTATCTCAGCGATCTGTCTATTTCGTTCAT
CCATAGTTGCCTGACTCCCCGTCGTGTAGATAACTACGATGCGGGAGGGCTTACCATCTGGCCCCAGTGC
TGCAATGATACCGCGAGACCCACGCTCACCGGCTCCAGATTTATCAGCAATAAACCAGCCAGCCGGGAGG
GCCGAGCGCAGAAGTGATCCTGCAACTTTATCCGCCTCCATCCAGTCTATTAATTGTTGCCGGGAAGCTA
GAGTAAGTAGTTCGCCAGTTAATAGTTTGCGCAACGTTGTTGCCATTGCTACAGGCATCGTGGTGTCACG
CTCGTCGTTTGGTATGGCTTCATTCAGCTCCGGTTCCCAACGATCAAGGCGAGTTACATGATCCCCCATG
TTGTGCAAAAAAGCGGTTAGCTCCTTCGGTCCTCCGATCGTTGCCAGAAGTAAGTTGGCCGCAGTGTTAT
CACTCATGGTTATGGCAGCACTGCATAATTCTCTTACTGTCATGCCATCCGTGAGATGCTTTTCTGTGAC
TGGTGAGTACTCAACCAAGTCATTCTGAGAATAGTGTATGCGGCGACCGAGTTGCTCTTGCCCGGCGTCA
ATACGGGATAATACCGCGCCACATAGCAGAACTTTAAAAGTGCTCATCATTGGAAAACGTTCTTCGGGGC
GTAAACTCTCAAGGATCTTACCGCTGTTGAGATCCAGTTCGATGTAACCCACTCGTGCACCCAACTGATC
TTCAGCATCTTTTACTTTCACCAGCGTTTCTGGGTGAGCAAAAACAGGAAGGCAAAATGCCGCAAAAAAG
GGAATAAGGGCGACACGGAAATGTTGAATACTCATTTTAGCTTCCTTAGCTCCTGAAAATCTCGATAACT
CAAAAAATACGCCCGGTAGTGATCTTATTTCATTATGGTGAAAGTTGGAACCTCTTACGTGCCGATCAAG
TCAAAAGCCTCCGGTCGGAGGCTTTTGACTTTCTGCTATGGAGGTCAGGTATGATTTAAATGGTCAGTTA
GA
Features (pLannotate 1.2.2; 14 found; start..end, strand, type, name):
     25..466     +  promoter       GAL1 promoter: S. cerevisiae GAL1; inducible promoter, regulated by Gal4
    466..3282    +  CDS            rep (fragment): R1AB_SARS2 - Experimental evidence at protein level: Swiss-Prot protein existence level 1. [2'-O-methyltransferase]: Methyltransferase that mediates mRNA cap 2'-O-ribose methylation to the 5'-cap structure of viral mRNAs. N7-methyl guanosine cap is a prerequisite for binding of nsp16. Therefore plays an essential role in viral mRNAs cap methylation which is essential to evade immune system. From Severe acute respiratory syndrome coronavirus 2 (2019-nCoV) (SARS-CoV-2).
   3292..4392    +  CDS            malE (fragment): MALE_ECO57 - Experimental evidence at protein level: Swiss-Prot protein existence level 1. Part of the ABC transporter complex MalEFGK involved in maltose/maltodextrin import. Binds maltose and higher maltodextrins. From Escherichia coli O157:H7.
   4421..4593    +  terminator     CYC1 terminator (fragment): S. cerevisiae CYC1; transcription terminator for CYC1
   4629..4805    +  promoter       URA3 promoter (fragment): S. cerevisiae URA3
   4806..5609    +  CDS            URA3: orotidine-5'-phosphate decarboxylase, required for uracil biosynthesis; S. cerevisiae URA3; yeast auxotrophic marker, counterselectable with 5-fluoroorotic acid (5-FOA)
   5692..6674    -  rep_origin     2μ ori: yeast 2μ plasmid origin of replication
   6752..6781    +  terminator     T3Te terminator: phage T3 early transcription terminator
   6803..7390    +  rep_origin     ori: high-copy-number ColE1/pMB1/pBR322/pUC origin of replication
   7402..7429    -  terminator     T7Te terminator: phage T7 early transcription terminator
   7453..7644    -  CDS            rop: Rop protein, which maintains plasmids at low copy number; rop
   7645..8505    -  CDS            AmpR: β-lactamase; bla; confers resistance to ampicillin, carbenicillin, and related antibiotics
   8506..8608    -  promoter       cat promoter: promoter of the E. coli cat gene encoding chloramphenicol acetyltransferase
   8609..8640    -  terminator     tonB terminator: bidirectional E. coli tonB-P14 transcription terminator
