[The description below was written by a language model from this plasmid's Addgene catalogue record and pLannotate feature annotations shown in this document.]
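Description:
pGBW-m4046500 is an E. coli–yeast shuttle plasmid for galactose-inducible expression of the SARS-CoV-2 RNA-dependent RNA polymerase in Saccharomyces cerevisiae. In bacteria it is maintained through a ColE1/pUC-type origin and selected with ampicillin via a β-lactamase gene, which the annotation places downstream of a cat promoter. A short rop annotation lies next to AmpR, although the catalogue lists the plasmid as high copy. In yeast, the 2μ origin supports episomal multicopy replication. The URA3 marker allows selection in uracil auxotrophs and can be counterselected with 5-FOA. Short phage T3 and T7 early terminators and a tonB terminator flank the bacterial modules, presumably to insulate them from read-through transcription.

The expression cassette starts with the GAL1 promoter, which is regulated by Gal4 and induced by galactose. It drives a synthetic polymerase coding sequence recoded for S. cerevisiae codon usage ("recode 1"). The automated annotation identifies this region only as a fragment of the ORF1ab replicase polyprotein, and the methyltransferase text in its description is the generic polyprotein entry rather than the function of this segment. The catalogue identifies it as the RNA-dependent RNA polymerase. The open reading frame continues into a C-terminal maltose-binding protein (malE) tag. According to the catalogue, this tag is joined through a thrombin-cleavable linker, so it can be removed after amylose affinity purification. A CYC1 terminator ends the transcript.

The record supports use for producing tagged recombinant viral polymerase in yeast. The insert was made by gene synthesis, and the depositor notes that its own sequencing QC may not cover the entire plasmid. The sequenced record of 8,682 nt is also larger than the sum of the listed backbone and insert sizes.
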