Addgene plasmid #149063: pGBW-m4046500
Purpose: Yeast Expression plasmid for SARS-CoV-2 RNA-dependent RNA polymerase
Depositing lab: Ginkgo Bioworks & Benjie Chen. Depositing organization: Ginkgo Bioworks.
Backbone
  Vector backbone: AmpR; 2u URA3
  Backbone size w/o insert (bp): 4078
  Vector type: Yeast Expression
  Selectable markers: URA3
Growth in bacteria
  Bacterial resistance: Ampicillin, 100 μg/mL
  Growth temperature: 37°C
  Growth strain: DH5alpha
  Copy number: High Copy
Gene/Insert
  Gene/Insert name: SARS-CoV-2 RNA-dependent RNA polymerase
  Species: S. cerevisiae (budding yeast); Severe acute respiratory syndrome coronavirus 2
  Insert size (bp): 2795
  Mutation: Saccharomyces cerevisiae recode 1
  Entrez Gene: ORF1ab (a.k.a. GU280_gp01)
  Promoter: pGAL1
  Tag / fusion protein: Cleavable thrombin;MBP (C terminal on backbone)
  Cloning method: Unknown
Resource information
  A portion of this plasmid was derived from a plasmid made by: GinkgoBioworks
Depositor comments: NCBI Reference Sequence: YP_009725307.1. Created by gene synthesis with Not1 site. NGS used for QC was performed by Ginkgo and may not fully cover the entire plasmid.
How to cite: pGBW-m4046500 was a gift from Ginkgo Bioworks & Benjie Chen (Addgene plasmid # 149063 ; http://n2t.net/addgene:149063 ; RRID:Addgene_149063)
